Addgene plasmid #177761: pdestMB14_grh-1p-grh-1-gfp
Purpose: Overexpression of C. elegans grh-1
Depositing lab: Michael Ristow. Depositing organization: ETH Zurich (Swiss Federal Institute of Technology). Publication: Grainyhead 1 acts as a drug-inducible conserved transcriptional regulator linked to insulin signaling and lifespan. Grigolon G, Araldi E, Erni R, Wu JY, Thomas C, La Fortezza M, Laube B, Pohlmann D, Stoffel M, Zarse K, Carreira EM, Ristow M, Fischer F. Nat Commun. 2022 Jan 10;13(1):107. doi: 10.1038/s41467-021-27732-4. PubMed 35013237.
Backbone
  Vector backbone: pdestMB14 (Addgene #26415)
  Vector type: Worm Expression
Growth in bacteria
  Bacterial resistance: Ampicillin, 100 μg/mL
  Growth temperature: 37°C
  Growth strain: DH5alpha
  Copy number: High Copy
How to cite: pdestMB14_grh-1p-grh-1-gfp was a gift from Michael Ristow (Addgene plasmid # 177761 ; http://n2t.net/addgene:177761 ; RRID:Addgene_177761)
