[The description below was written by a language model from this plasmid's Addgene catalogue record and pLannotate feature annotations shown in this document.]
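Description:
pdestMB14_grh-1p-grh-1-gfp is a 14.1 kb C. elegans expression plasmid built in the pdestMB14 Gateway destination backbone and intended for overexpression of the worm Grainyhead-family transcription factor grh-1. In bacteria it is maintained as a high-copy plasmid through a ColE1/pUC-type origin and selected with ampicillin via the bla gene. The backbone derives from pBluescript. It retains an f1 origin, T3 and T7 promoters, lac promoter/operator elements and lacZα remnants, none of which contribute to expression in the worm.

The payload sits between multisite Gateway recombination scars. An attB4 site and an attB1 site flank an unannotated segment of roughly 2 kb. From the construct name and its position directly upstream of the coding sequence, this is presumably the grh-1 promoter region, although the feature table does not label it. The grh-1 coding sequence follows attB1 and ends at an attB2 site. It is followed closely by an Aequorea-derived green fluorescent protein (annotated as the sg25 GFP variant), consistent with a C-terminal GRH-1::GFP fusion driven by the gene's own regulatory sequence. The short aex-5 fragment annotated downstream of GFP probably reflects C. elegans genomic sequence carried in the backbone, possibly as part of a 3' regulatory region, but the record does not define it.

The plasmid also carries a multi-exon unc-119 segment, detected as three coding fragments. This is a standard transformation marker that rescues the movement defect of unc-119 mutant worms and allows transgenic animals to be identified. The construct therefore yields worms with elevated, GFP-trackable GRH-1, and it was deposited with a study of grh-1 in insulin signaling and lifespan.
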