Features (pLannotate 1.2.2; 22 found; start..end, strand, type, name):
     24..128     +  promoter       AmpR promoter: bla
    129..989     +  CDS            AmpR: β-lactamase; bla; confers resistance to ampicillin, carbenicillin, and related antibiotics
   1160..1748    +  rep_origin     ori: high-copy-number ColE1/pMB1/pBR322/pUC origin of replication
   1931..2023    +  CDS            lacI (fragment): lac repressor; lacI; The lac repressor binds to the lac operator to inhibit transcription in E. coli. This inhibition can be relieved by adding lactose or isopropyl-β-D-thiogalactopyranoside (IPTG).
   2036..2057    +  protein_bind   CAP binding site: CAP binding activates transcription in the presence of cAMP. E. coli catabolite activator protein
   2072..2102    +  promoter       lac promoter: promoter for the E. coli lac operon
   2106..2128    +  protein_bind   lac operator (fragment): The lac repressor binds to the lac operator to inhibit transcription in E. coli. This inhibition can be relieved by adding lactose or isopropyl-β-D-thiogalactopyranoside (IPTG). lac repressor encoded by lacI
   2171..2189    +  promoter       T3 promoter: promoter for bacteriophage T3 RNA polymerase
   2208..2228    +  protein_bind   attB4: mutant version of attB; core recombination site for the Gateway® BP reaction BP Clonase™
   4179..4203    +  protein_bind   attB1: mutant version of attB; recombination site for the Gateway® BP reaction BP Clonase™
   4204..5892    +  CDS            grh-1: GRH1_CAEEL - Experimental evidence at transcript level: Swiss-Prot protein existence level 2. Probable transcription factor that binds a motif with the core sequence 5'-C[ACT][TG]G-3'. From Caenorhabditis elegans.
   5895..5915    -  protein_bind   attB2 (fragment): mutant version of attB; recombination site for the Gateway® BP reaction BP Clonase™
   5938..6798    +  CDS            sg25: sg25 is a basic (constitutively fluorescent) green fluorescent protein published in 1997, derived from Aequorea victoria.
   7419..7571    +  CDS            aex-5 (fragment): AEX5_CAEEL - Also known as kpc-3 From Caenorhabditis elegans.
   7686..7722    -  misc_feature   MCS (fragment): pBluescript multiple cloning site
  11024..11215   +  CDS            unc-119 (fragment): UN119_CAEEL - Experimental evidence at protein level: Swiss-Prot protein existence level 1. Myristoyl-binding protein that acts as a cargo adapter: specifically binds the myristoyl moiety of a subset of N-terminally myristoylated proteins and is required for their localization. Plays a key role in ciliary membrane localization of proteins. Required for the establishment or function of the nervous system. From Caenorhabditis elegans.
  11220..11600   +  CDS            unc-119 (fragment): UN119_CAEEL - Experimental evidence at protein level: Swiss-Prot protein existence level 1. Myristoyl-binding protein that acts as a cargo adapter: specifically binds the myristoyl moiety of a subset of N-terminally myristoylated proteins and is required for their localization. Plays a key role in ciliary membrane localization of proteins. Required for the establishment or function of the nervous system. From Caenorhabditis elegans.
  12091..12192   +  CDS            unc-119 (fragment): UN119_CAEEL - Experimental evidence at protein level: Swiss-Prot protein existence level 1. Myristoyl-binding protein that acts as a cargo adapter: specifically binds the myristoyl moiety of a subset of N-terminally myristoylated proteins and is required for their localization. Plays a key role in ciliary membrane localization of proteins. Required for the establishment or function of the nervous system. From Caenorhabditis elegans.
  13424..13453   -  misc_feature   MCS (fragment): pBluescript multiple cloning site
  13462..13480   -  promoter       T7 promoter: promoter for bacteriophage T7 RNA polymerase
  13483..13640   +  CDS            lacZα (fragment): LacZα fragment of β-galactosidase; lacZ fragment
  13671..14099   -  rep_origin     f1 ori (sequence partly withheld): f1 bacteriophage origin of replication; arrow indicates direction of (+) strand synthesis
>Addgene plasmid #177761 | pdestMB14_grh-1p-grh-1-gfp | addgene full sequence | sequence record 352707 | Addgene NGS Result
GTGGCACTTTTCGGGGAAATGTGCGCGGAACCCCTATTTGTTTATTTTTCTAAATACATTCAAATATGTA
TCCGCTCATGAGACAATAACCCTGATAAATGCTTCAATAATATTGAAAAAGGAAGAGTATGAGTATTCAA
CATTTCCGTGTCGCCCTTATTCCCTTTTTTGCGGCATTTTGCCTTCCTGTTTTTGCTCACCCAGAAACGC
TGGTGAAAGTAAAAGATGCTGAAGATCAGTTGGGTGCACGAGTGGGTTACATCGAACTGGATCTCAACAG
CGGTAAGATCCTTGAGAGTTTTCGCCCCGAAGAACGTTTTCCAATGATGAGCACTTTTAAAGTTCTGCTA
TGTGGCGCGGTATTATCCCGTATTGACGCCGGGCAAGAGCAACTCGGTCGCCGCATACACTATTCTCAGA
ATGACTTGGTTGAGTACTCACCAGTCACAGAAAAGCATCTTACGGATGGCATGACAGTAAGAGAATTATG
CAGTGCTGCCATAACCATGAGTGATAACACTGCGGCCAACTTACTTCTGACAACGATCGGAGGACCGAAG
GAGCTAACCGCTTTTTTGCACAACATGGGGGATCATGTAACTCGCCTTGATCGTTGGGAACCGGAGCTGA
ATGAAGCCATACCAAACGACGAGCGTGACACCACGATGCCTGTAGCAATGGCAACAACGTTGCGCAAACT
ATTAACTGGCGAACTACTTACTCTAGCTTCCCGGCAACAATTAATAGACTGGATGGAGGCGGATAAAGTT
GCAGGACCACTTCTGCGCTCGGCCCTTCCGGCTGGCTGGTTTATTGCTGATAAATCTGGAGCCGGTGAGC
GTGGGTCTCGCGGTATCATTGCAGCACTGGGGCCAGATGGTAAGCCCTCCCGTATCGTAGTTATCTACAC
GACGGGGAGTCAGGCAACTATGGATGAACGAAATAGACAGATCGCTGAGATAGGTGCCTCACTGATTAAG
CATTGGTAACTGTCAGACCAAGTTTACTCATATATACTTTAGATTGATTTAAAACTTCATTTTTAATTTA
AAAGGATCTAGGTGAAGATCCTTTTTGATAATCTCATGACCAAAATCCCTTAACGTGAGTTTTCGTTCCA
CTGAGCGTCAGACCCCGTAGAAAAGATCAAAGGATCTTCTTGAGATCCTTTTTTTCTGCGCGTAATCTGC
TGCTTGCAAACAAAAAAACCACCGCTACCAGCGGTGGTTTGTTTGCCGGATCAAGAGCTACCAACTCTTT
TTCCGAAGGTAACTGGCTTCAGCAGAGCGCAGATACCAAATACTGTTCTTCTAGTGTAGCCGTAGTTAGG
CCACCACTTCAAGAACTCTGTAGCACCGCCTACATACCTCGCTCTGCTAATCCTGTTACCAGTGGCTGCT
GCCAGTGGCGATAAGTCGTGTCTTACCGGGTTGGACTCAAGACGATAGTTACCGGATAAGGCGCAGCGGT
CGGGCTGAACGGGGGGTTCGTGCACACAGCCCAGCTTGGAGCGAACGACCTACACCGAACTGAGATACCT
ACAGCGTGAGCTATGAGAAAGCGCCACGCTTCCCGAAGGGAGAAAGGCGGACAGGTATCCGGTAAGCGGC
AGGGTCGGAACAGGAGAGCGCACGAGGGAGCTTCCAGGGGGAAACGCCTGGTATCTTTATAGTCCTGTCG
GGTTTCGCCACCTCTGACTTGAGCGTCGATTTTTGTGATGCTCGTCAGGGGGGCGGAGCCTATGGAAAAA
CGCCAGCAACGCGGCCTTTTTACGGTTCCTGGCCTTTTGCTGGCCTTTTGCTCACATGTTCTTTCCTGCG
TTATCCCCTGATTCTGTGGATAACCGTATTACCGCCTTTGAGTGAGCTGATACCGCTCGCCGCAGCCGAA
CGACCGAGCGCAGCGAGTCAGTGAGCGAGGAAGCGGAAGAGCGCCCAATACGCAAACCGCCTCTCCCCGC
GCGTTGGCCGATTCATTAATGCAGCTGGCACGACAGGTTTCCCGACTGGAAAGCGGGCAGTGAGCGCAAC
GCAATTAATGTGAGTTAGCTCACTCATTAGGCACCCCAGGCTTTACACTTTATGCTTCCGGCTCGTATGT
TGTGTGGAATTGTGAGCGGATAACAATTTCACACAGGAAACAGCTATGACCATGATTACGCCAAGCTCGA
AATTAACCCTCACTAAAGGGAACAAAAGCTGGTACATCAACTTTGTATAGAAAAGTTGGCGAAATTTCCT
TCAATGCAAACTTTTTGAGACATGTATAGAATGTTTTAATTTATTTAAATAGAAGTATCCCCTTTCATAA
AAATTTTAACGTCTGTTGCTAACTTTCATGACAACTTATTTACATTAATTTTTGAAAATAGAACTTTCTA
GAATCATCTGGAAAACGTAAAACTTATATTTTCACTTTTTGGTATTAGCATTCCAAATTGAAATTTCCAA
TACAACTCTAGCTGAAGCAAGGAATTCCTCAGGATGGTCTTAATAGCCTATATGTAGTATAGTATGAATG
TTTAATTCCGACTAACTACATTAAAAGTTAGGTTAGTCACTTTTTCATTTCATACGCTTGAAATAAATTA
TTTGGCATAACGCAAGACATGCATACTTTTATAATCCTCATGCAAAAATTCTCAGCCTATTTTTTTTCCA
CACTATAATATACTATATGTATGTCATAGAATTAATAGTAGCTACCTTTTGCTATATAATACTATAAGTT
ACCACATTTCAAAGTTTGAGATCCCATTACGGTTTGATCTACAAAAAATGCAGGAATTTTTTGCCCAAAA
AATGTGACGTCAGCACCACGTTCTTAACCATGCGAAATCAGTTGAGAACTCTGCGTCTCAACTCCCGCAT
TTTTTGTAGATCTAGGTAGATCAAACCGAAATGAGACAGCCTGACACCACGTGAATATATATTTAGACTT
AGGAGTAAATGTGTCCAATTCAAAACCAGTTTTTTGTTGTTAAATACTTGTAATTTTGACTATTCTCAAA
AAAAAACCATTAAGAGAAAATGTTCATGGATACCCTCCTCTTTCAAAAGTACCCATAACTTTCCTTCAAA
GCTACTTAATTCCTGAACATCATCATCATCTTCTTCATCTTTCAGGAGACACGGCTACCCTTTCACTTTT
CACCGAATTCTCTTTTCTCTCCTTCCCCATTATTATAAGATTCTTATAATATTATTATTATTATCCATTC
TTCATTTTGAAAAAGATATCGATCCCATTTATATGCCTATGACGTGGCACTGAAGACAAAAAGGTCACAC
TCTTTTAATGTAAATTAGGAATAAAAAACGGGTTTTTTTTCGCTTTGAATCGCGGAATTTGTTCGCTTTT
AATGATGACAAAGAATAAGAAAAGAGGAGAAAAACGTGTTTTTAGGCTCCTTGAAATTTTATAATAAACA
ATGAATTGGACTTTAACTATTTAGAAACAAACTAATTCCAGTTTAAAAAAAATTAAATTTTACTTTTCTT
CCAAAATGTAAAATTTCGAAAATCGATAAGTTAAAATTATTGATTCTATATATTATTATTGATTTTTCTC
GAATTTATTAATTCCAATTAATAGTGCTCGTCAGAAACATATATTCCATAAATGTTTGATTTAAAAATTT
TGCCAAGTACTCGCCGAAAAAAATATATTCCAGAATCAAAATTTGACAATTTTTGACAATCGGAAACCAT
CCAACAAAATTCGATAACATTTTTTAAAAAATCAATAAGTTTTCAATTATCGATTTTTCGTTATTTTCTT
AATTTAGTAGTACTTTCCGAAAACCACGTATTCCAGAATTGAAGCTTCAGAAATCTGGTTAATCTGAAGC
CCACGTGGTGCCAGGCTGTCCCATCACGGTTTGATCTACAAAAAATGCGGGAATTGTTTACCCAAAAAAA
TGTGACGTCAGCACCACGTTCATAACCATGCGAATTTAGTTGAGAACTCTGCGTCTCTTTTCCGCGCATT
TTTGTAGATCTACGTAGATCAAACAAAAATGAGACGCTCTGGCACCACGTGAAAGCCGAGTCGGAATTTT
TTTTTTGAAAAATTAATAAATTCCCCCAAAATAAATTATCGATTTTTAGCCAATTTTCACACGTACTTTA
TCCTTTTCCCATTAAAAATCAATAATATATCATTAATTATCATTCCAGACAAGTTTGTACAAAAAAGCAG
GCTATGTCATTCCAACTTGACCAATCAACGTCAGTAATAAAAACGGCGCCGCCGGGGCGCCTAGAATTCA
AAAACGAGCCAATCGACATTGCAAGCTCCAATATTCAAGACCTAGCGAAAATGCAAACATTAGACGGATA
TTACCAACAGACATCACTACAACTTCCACAATCACAACAATATCATCGGATGTATGAAAATGTCTACAAT
AACCAGCAGATTTTATATGCTCAAACTCAAAACTTTCAATATCCCTCAACATTACTCACGAACGGCAGTC
TCGCACAAACCGAATGGAGGGGCCAACAAATGGACACGTCCGCCTATTCAAATACAGGATATTCGAGGAG
CTCGACGAGCCAACAACCTCAGTACACGCAGCAAGTGACTGAAAATGAGCGGATTGTGTATAAGCCAGTT
GATATGCCATCACCAGTGGATTCGGGAATTGGTGGTGATATTAGTATTTTGAATCCGAAAGAGGAGTTTT
TTACAAGCGCCGATGGAGGTAGTATGCTGGAAAGAAGTAGTGAAAGGACACTTAGTCATCGGGATTCTCC
GCTGGTTATTCCTAAGTTATATAACAATCTCGGTTTCCAATATGTGCTCGAGGCTCCAATATCCACGTCA
GTACGACGAGATGATGATCGGATGACATATGTGAATAAAGGACAATTCTACACAGTTTCATTAGAGTATA
CACCGGATCTGAACAAATGTTTGAAGAGTCAGACGGTTAAGAGTCAACTGATGGTTGTATTCCGAGAGGA
CAAGACGTACGAGGAGGAGATCAAAACGTGGCAATCTTGGCACGCGCGGCAACACGTGTCAAAGCAGCGA
ATCCTGGAAATTGACAGTAAAAACAGCTCGGGAATGATCGGACAAATCGAGGAGATCGGCAACAACGCGG
TGCAGTTCTACTGGAATCCGTCGGATCCATCTGGAGTAAGGATTTCCATCGCTGTTCAATGTCTTTCAAC
TGATTTTTCGACTCAAAAAGGTGTCAAGGGCCTACCGCTTCACGTACAAATCGATACTTATGACGGTGAA
AATGACAAAGTCCCATTCCACAGGGGTTACTGTCAGATTAAAGTTTTCTGTGATAAGGGAGCTAATCGAA
AAATGCTGCACGAAAATCGACGGGATGAGAAGAGACGGCAGCAAGAATACACAGCAGGAGCACTACCCGG
TGGCAGGAAGAAGTCCGACGGTGAATACCATGATCAGTGCGAGCGCAGCGAATTTTACCATATGCGAGAA
CTCGACAAGCCCGCTGCTCTTTTTATTGCTCCAGAAGAATTTGAGCCTCGCTACGTGGATAGTACGAGTC
TGAGCTTTGATATGTCCGAAATCGAGCCGATACCCACGAAAAGGCCCAGGACTTCGGAGAGGATAATGCT
CTACGTTCGAAAACGAGACGAGCAAATTTACCAGCCGTTACACGTGGTACCCGCTTCGCTTTCCGGATTA
GCACTCGCCATAGCCAACAAGTTCGGAGCCGACCCGGATAAGATGTCCGGCGTCTACAAACGATGTGCAA
AAGGCATCACCGTAAAAGTTGACGACGAAATGCTCCGACTCTACTGCAACGAGGACACCTTCATAATCGA
TGTGGAGCACGCGACGGACGGCTCAACAGCCGCCACGTTAATCGAGGTGGCTCCCACCAATCCAAACTCG
TATTCCAACTCATGCCCAGCTTTCTTGTACAAAGTTGATGTACCGGTAGAAAAAATGAGTAAAGGAGAAG
AACTTTTCACTGGAGTTGTCCCAATTCTTGTTGAATTAGATGGTGATGTTAATGGGCACAAATTTTCTGT
CAGTGGAGAGGGTGAAGGTGATGCAACATACGGAAAACTTACCCTTAAATTTATTTGCACTACTGGAAAA
CTACCTGTTCCATGGGTAAGTTTAAACATATATATACTAACTAACCCTGATTATTTAAATTTTCAGCCAA
CACTTGTCACTACTTTCTGTTATGGTGTTCAATGCTTCTCGAGATACCCAGATCATATGAAACGGCATGA
CTTTTTCAAGAGTGCCATGCCCGAAGGTTATGTACAGGAAAGAACTATATTTTTCAAAGATGACGGGAAC
TACAAGACACGTAAGTTTAAACAGTTCGGTACTAACTAACCATACATATTTAAATTTTCAGGTGCTGAAG
TCAAGTTTGAAGGTGATACCCTTGTTAATAGAATCGAGTTAAAAGGTATTGATTTTAAAGAAGATGGAAA
CATTCTTGGACACAAATTGGAATACAACTATAACTCACACAATGTATACATCATGGCAGACAAACAAAAG
AATGGAATCAAAGTTGTAAGTTTAAACATGATTTTACTAACTAACTAATCTGATTTAAATTTTCAGAACT
TCAAAATTAGACACAACATTGAAGATGGAAGCGTTCAACTAGCAGACCATTATCAACAAAATACTCCAAT
TGGCGATGGCCCTGTCCTTTTACCAGACAACCATTACCTGTCCACACAATCTGCCCTTTCGAAAGATCCC
AACGAAAAGAGAGACCACATGGTCCTTCTTGAGTTTGTAACAGCTGCTGGGATTACACATGGCATGGATG
AACTATACAAATAGCATTCGTAGAATTCCAACTGAGCGCCGGTCGCTACCATTACCAACTTGTCTGGTGT
CAAAAATAATAGGGGCCGCTGTCATCAGAGTAAGTTTAAACTGAGTTCTACTAACTAACGAGTAATATTT
AAATTTTCAGCATCTCGCGCCCGTGCCTCTGACTTCTAAGTCCAATTACTCTTCAACATCCCTACATGCT
CTTTCTCCCTGTGCTCCCACCCCCTATTTTTGTTATTATCAAAAAACTTCTCTTAATTTCTTTGTTTTTT
AGCTTCTTTTAAGTCACCTCTAACAATGAAATTGTGTAGATTCAAAAATAGAATTAATTCGTAATAAAAA
GTCGAAAAAAATTGTGCTCCCTCCCCCCATTAATAATAATTCTATCCCAAAATCTACACAATGTTCTGTG
TACACTTCTTATGTTTTTTACTTCTGATAAATTTTTTTGAAACATCATAGAAAAAACCGCACACAAAATA
CCTTATCATATGTTACGTTTCAGTTTATGACCGCAATTTTTATTTCTTCGCACGTCTGGGCCTCTCATGA
CGTCAAATCATGCTCATCGTGAAAAAGTTTTGGAGTATTTTTGGAATTTTTCAATCAAGTGAAAGTTTAT
GAAATTAATTTTCCTGCTTTTGCTTTTTGGGGTTTCCCCTATTGTTTGTCAAGATTTCGAGGACGGCGTT
TTTCTTGCTAAAATCACAAGTATTGATGAGCACGATGCAAGAAAGATCGGAAGAAGGTTTGGGTTTGAGG
CTCAGTGGAAGGTGAGTAGAAGTTGATAATTTGAAAGTGGAGTAGTGTCTATGGGGTTTTTGCCTTAAAT
GACAGAATACATTCCCAATATACCAAACATAACTGTTTCCTACTAGTCGGCCGTACGGGCCCCCCCTCGA
GGTCGACGGTATCGATAAGCTTCAGTAAAAGAAGTAGAATTTTATAGTTTTTTTTCTGTTTGAAAAATTC
TCCCCATCAATGTTCTTTCAAATAAATACATCACTAATGCAAAGTATTCTATAACCTCATATCTAAATTC
TTCAAAATCTTAACATATCTTATCATTGCTTTAAGTCAAACGTAACATTAAAAAAAATGTTTTGGAAAAT
GTGTCAAGTCTCTCAAAATTCAGTTTTTTAAACCACTCCTATAGTCCTATAGTCCTATAGTTACCCATGA
AATCCTTATATATTACTGTAAAATGTTTCAAAAACCATTGGCAAATTGCCAGAACTGAAAATTTCCGGCA
AATTGGGGAACCGGCAAATTGCCAATTTGCTGAATTTGCCGGAAAAACGGTAATTGCCGAAAGTTTTTGA
CACGAAAATGGCAAATTGTGGTTTTAAAATTTTTTTTTTTGGAAATTTCAGAATTTCAATTTTAATCGGC
AAAACTGTAGGCATCCTAAGAATGTTCCTACATCTATTTTGAAAAGTAAGCGAATTCTATGAAAATGTCT
AAAGAAAATGGGGAAACAATTTCAAAAAGGCACAGTTTCAAGTGTTTCCGAATTATACTAAATCCCTCTA
AAAACTTCCGGCAAATTGATATCCGTAAAAGAGCAAATCCGCATTTTTGCCGAAAATTAAAATTTCCGAC
AAATCGGCAAACCGGCAATTTGGCGAAATTTGCCGGAAGGCAATTGCCGCCCACCCCTGTTCCAGAGGTT
CAAACTGGTAGCAAAGCTCAAAATTTCTCAAATTCTCCAATTTTTTTTTGAATTTTGGCAGTGTACCAAA
ATGACATTCAGTCATATTGGTTTATTATAGATTTATTTAGATAAAATCCTAAATGATTCTACCTTTAAAG
ATGCCCACTTTAAAAGTAATGACTCAAACTTCAAATTGCTCTAAGATTCTATTGAATTACCATCTTTTCC
TCTCATTTTCTCTCACTGTCTATTTCATCACAAATTCATCCCTCTCTCCCTCTCTTTCTCTCTCCCTCTC
TCTCTTTCTCTTTGCTCATCATCTGTCATTTTGTCCGTTCCTCTCTCTGCGCCCTCAGCGTTCCCCACAC
TCTCTCGCTTCTCTTTTCCTAGACGTCTTCTTTTTTCATCTTCTTCAGCCCTTTTTCGCCATTTTCCATC
TCTGTCAATCATTACGGACGACCCCCATTAATTTTTGGATGTGCTCTGCGAGCAAGAGCACACGGAACTC
ATTTATTTTTTGTTGGAATTTCTTTTTCATTTTAGTTAGTTAAAAGGTTATTCAGTGCAAAAATTGATTT
TTTGCTCTTTTGGTACATTAGAGGGGTTTGAAAGTTTTCCATAAAAAGGGTTTCCGGAGTAAAAAATCTA
AAAATTTTTACAAACATTTCCAAAAATTTTGGGAACATATCTTTTCAAAAACTCAAAAAAAAACGCAAAC
ATCATAAATTTAATCAATTAATTGGATGCGTTCAAATATTTTAAAAATATTTTTGAATTGCATATTTCTT
TACTCATAAAAAAATTATTAATGTTTAAGTAAAAAAAATATTTCAGGATTTTAAACAAAAACTGTAAATC
CCATAAAACAGTGTTATTTTTTAGTTATTTTTAGTAATTATTTGTGAATTAAAAACACATTTTTTTTCAA
AATATTCCTTGAATAAATAAAATTGAAAGTGAATTCAAAATATTTCACCAATTTTACAAAATTTGAAAAT
TTGAAAAAATATTTTCTACCAAATTGTGCTCAAAAAATATTATTAAGTTCCCAGGAAATTTATGATGAAA
ACTTGGAATATTTTTGGTAAAATTTTCTCAAAAAATTGAAAGTTGTCAAAAACACACTAACACTATACCT
CGCGGCATAGAAAAAACTGGTGGCCGAATTTTTTAAACCAATTTAAATTAAATATATTTTTGCACTTTGT
ACAAAAAAATTTGAAGTTCCCAGGAAATTCATACGGAAATATTTTCCAGAACTTTTATAATTTTTATTTT
AATTCTCAAAATTTACAATAAAAACTTGGAAACCTGAAATTTGCTTAAAGAATAACCCTATCCCCCACGG
CCTAGAAAATACTGGTGGCCGAATTTTTTCCGCAGCCACACCACCTCTAATCTCCAGAGCACTCTCCAAA
ATTCCCATAATCCCCAAAATTTTCAGCTACAACAGCATATATGAAGGCAGATCTACAACAACAATCGATC
GCACCCGGCTCGGCAACCTTCCCGTCTCAGGTGAGGAAGACGCAGAGAAATGAGAGAGAGAGCGTGTTTA
TGCACGCAGTATACTAACTCCTGATATCCAATTTCATATATCGATATGCTTGCTTTCTTTTCTTCTACGT
TGAAATTGTTTGAACTTTTCTCAAAAAACGCGGATTTTAGAGAGACTTAGAGTTGCTCCAAATAAATTTA
ATTTGCAATTTTGCACTTACTATTAGAATCTACTTTTATAGCGCTAAAATGACCGAATAACACAGTAGAT
TTTAAAAGAAAATTTTAAAAATTATTTTTTTGTGCAGTCAAATTTCGCTAGTTTTTGCCACTCATTTTTG
AACATTTGTATATGTGCCTTTCGGTGGTTCAATCAGGGGTGGCACGTGGTGTCAGAGTGTTCCATTTCGG
TTTGATCTACGTTGATCTACAAAAAATGCGGGAGAAGAGACGCAGAGTTCTCAACTGATTTCACATGGTT
ATGAACCAGGGGTGTTCGGCAAATTTGCCGTTTGCCGAGCTGGGCAAATTTTGAGATTTGCCGCACACCC
CTTTTATGAACGTGCTGACGTCACATCTTTTTGGACAAAGAATTCCCGCATTTTTTGTATATCAAACCGT
GATGGGACAGCCTGGCACCACGTGGGGTTGGCGGCAAATGATTTTTTCCGACAAATCGGCAAATTGGCAA
ATTGCCGGAATTTAAAGTTTCTGGCAAATTGTTGATTTGCCGAAAAAAAATTTCAAAAAGGCACAGTTTT
AAGTGTTTCCGTCTTATAAAATATTTCTCTAAAAATTTCCGGAAAACGGAAAATTGCCGGAAATACAAAG
TTTCGTCAAATCGGCAAACCTGCAATTTGCCGAACGGCAACTGCCGCCAACACCTGGTTCCCAAAAAAGC
GTGCACTGTTTGAATATTAAAAAAAAAATTCACACAAAAATAATAAATTGAAATAGGCTAAATTCACATC
TATGTACAAAAATTGCATGCCAGCACCGGTCAATTTTCTCAATTACTTTTTGTCTATTTTTGCCGAACAT
AATTTGCTGTTTCCTTGGCAGAATACAGAAAACTCTTTTTTTTTTCAGATGCCCCGACCCCCACCGGTAA
CCGAACAGGCTATAACCACCGAGGCGGAGCTTCTCGCGAAAAATCAAATTACACCAAATGATGTGCTAGC
TCTTCCAGGAATCACTCAAGGTAAGTGAATATTTGCTCTATTGATAAACGCGCCGTGTACTCCACGTGGA
CAAACATATCAAATTTTCAGGATTCCTATGCTCCCCATCGGCAAACGTCTATAACATTGAGTTCACCAAA
TTCCAAATCCGTGACCTCGACACGGAACACGTGCTCTTCGAAATTGCAAAACCGGAAAATGAGACGGAAG
AGAATCTGCAGGCGCAAGCCGAATCGGCAAGATATGTCCGATATCGATTTGCGCCGAATTTTCTGAAATT
AAAGACGGTCGGCGCGACGGTCGAGTTCAAGGTCGGCGATGTGCCGATCACACATTTTCGAATGATTGAA
CGGCACTTTTTCAAGGATCGTTTATTGAAATGCTTTGATTTTGAATTTGGATTCTGTATGCCAAATTCGA
GAAACAACTGTGAACATATCTATGAATTTCCACAACTTTCACAACAACTCAGTGAGTTTGAAGCGGGAAA
AATTATTTGAGCTCATTTTGTCAATAGAGCGAATTTTCTAGGTTTTTAAAAATAAAATAAATATTGACAA
AAAGCTGCCCTACAGTAGTTCAAAATGTGAAAACTTGGAGGAAATTCGAGTTTTCTCTGAGAAGTTTTTG
GCGGGTAATTCAAATTTTCTGAGAAAAAAATTAGCCGCGAGAATTCAAATTTTCTGAGAAAATTATTTGA
CGGGAAATTCAAAATTTCTGGAAATGTATTGAACATTTGAGAAATTTTGTTAAAAACTACATTAAACCGA
TAAAAAAGTTCGCAAATTTTTTTTAAGTGCTCATGGTGCATCGAAGAGAAGAATTCTTGCCAAAACTAGC
CCATGAAATTAAAAATTATCGCGGAAAAAAACTGACTAATTGGAAAGTAAAATGAAATTTGCAAAAAAAA
AATATGTTTTTTTGTTGTAAAATTAAAAAAAAAACTGTATATTTTCAGTGGACGACATGATCAATAATCC
AAACGAGACCCGCTCCGATAGCTTCTATTTTGTGGAGAATAAGCTCGTAATGCACAATAAGGCCGACTAC
TCGTATGATGCATAATTTCCCGCCGATGGAATAAAACTAATAATTTTTCTCGCAATTTATAGAAATCATG
TGATTTTCCTACCGCTAAATTTAAAATTTCCTAATTTTTCACTATATTTCTCACAAAATGCATTCCGAAA
ACTCTCATTTTTCAGCTTTTCAATACAAATCCCAATAAATGATTTTTCAAATATAATGTTCTCAATTGAT
ATGTTTTATTTGAATGTTGGAAAAAACCATAAAATTAAAAAAAACTTGAATTATTCAAAAATAATTCGGC
CCTTTTACAAAAAATTATCATAAAAATTAAATTTGGAAAATCTGTGATTTGTCGCTTTGCCGGAAGTTTC
CAATTCCGGCAACTAACCGATTTGCCGATTAGCTAGAAATTTCAATTCCGACAATGTGCCGCTTTGCCGA
TTTGCCGGAAATTTCCAATTCCGGCAATTAACGGACTTGCCGATTAGCTAGAAATTTAACTTTAGATAAA
ACTTCTCAACAAAATCAAATTGGAAAGTCAGCGATTTGCCGCTTTGCCGGAAGTTTTCAGTTCCGGCATC
TAACCGATTTGCCGATTTGCCAAAAATGTCAATTCCGAAAAACTGCCGATTTGCCGCTTTGTCGGAAATT
TCAATTCCGACAAATTGCCGATTTGCCGATTTGCCGAACATTCCAATTCCGACCATTTGTCGATTTGCCG
GAAGTTACCAATTCCGGCAACTAACGGATTTGCCGATTTGCCGGAAAAAAATTGTTTGTCGCCAACCCTG
ATTTAAATGACTAATCATGTTGCAAAAGATAACTGCTTGCATCAAAAATCCGATCATTGGCATTCCCAAC
ATCTTCTTCATCCAAAACACCACCCTTTTCTTCCACTAATCATGAATTCCCGACCAATTGTTATCAGTAG
GAAAAGCCTCCTTTTATCTCATTATCAGCAATTGCCTTCTTCTTCTTCTTCTTTGAATACCATTTGAATG
GAGATATCATTTACATAAATCTGCCGCCGAGATTGTGAAGCAGGAGGAAAAGCTGAAGATACTGATATTA
TATGTATATTTCATTATTCTTTTTCCACAAAATTTTCCGACATTTAATTCCACTTCACTTTCATCGTCTC
TTTTTCCCCCATTGTCGCCCCCACTCATTTGTCTTCTTCTTCAAATACGGGTCAATCACTTTCCGTTTTT
TATTCATTTTTTGTTATGTTCGGCTTAACAAATTTGAAGTATTGTTAAAATTCTCTAGAGCGGCCGCCAC
CGCGGTGGAGCTCCAATTCGCCCTATAGTGAGTCGTATTACAATTCACTGGCCGTCGTTTTACAACGTCG
TGACTGGGAAAACCCTGGCGTTACCCAACTTAATCGCCTTGCAGCACATCCCCCTTTCGCCAGCTGGCGT
AATAGCGAAGAGGCCCGCACCGATCGCCCTTCCCAACAGTTGCGCAGCCTGAATGGCGAATGGAAATTGT
AAGCGTTAATATTTTGTTAAAATTCGCGTTAAATTTTTGTTAAATCAGCTCATTTTTTAACCAATAGGCC
GAAATCGGCAAAATCCCTTATAAATCAAAAGAATAGACCGAGATAGGGT
[37 nt withheld, positions 13770-13806]
AAAGAACGTGGACTCCAACGTCAAAGG
[49 nt withheld, positions 13834-13882]
T
[91 nt withheld, positions 13884-13974]
G
[124 nt withheld, positions 13976-14099]
CAG
